Addgene plasmid #82355: pGAPTrap-mtagtdTom_IRESMuro
Purpose: Vector targeting the mTagtandem tomato gene to the GAPDH locus of human cells. It is expressed from a 2A sequence at the C terminus of GAPDH. Puromycin resistance is encoded by the Muro gene.
Depositing lab: Ed Stanley. Depositing organization: Murdoch Children's Research Institute. Publication: GAPTrap: A Simple Expression System for Pluripotent Stem Cells and Their Derivatives. Kao T, Labonne T, Niclis JC, Chaurasia R, Lokmic Z, Qian E, Bruveris FF, Howden SE, Motazedian A, Schiesser JV, Costa M, Sourris K, Ng E, Anderson D, Giudice A, Farlie P, Cheung M, Lamande SR, Penington AJ, Parish CL, Thomson LH, Rafii A, Elliott DA, Elefanty AG, Stanley EG. Stem Cell Reports. 2016 Sep 1. pii: S2213-6711(16)30139-4. doi: 10.1016/j.stemcr.2016.07.015. PubMed 27594589.
Backbone
  Vector backbone: pGAPTrap
  Vector type: Mammalian Expression, Synthetic Biology
  Selectable markers: Puromycin
Growth in bacteria
  Bacterial resistance: Ampicillin, 100 μg/mL
  Growth temperature: 37°C
  Growth strain: NEB Stable
  Copy number: High Copy
Gene/Insert
  Gene/Insert name: mtagTandemTomato-IRESMuro
  Species: Synthetic
  Insert size (bp): 2732
  Cloning method: Restriction Enzyme; 5′ cloning site Asc1 (destroyed during cloning); 3′ cloning site Cla1 (not destroyed)
  Sequencing primers: 5′ caacagggtggtggacctcatg; 3′ cctcttcaaggggtctacatgg
Terms and licenses: Academic/Nonprofit Terms; Industry Terms: Not Available to Industry
How to cite: pGAPTrap-mtagtdTom_IRESMuro was a gift from Ed Stanley (Addgene plasmid # 82355 ; http://n2t.net/addgene:82355 ; RRID:Addgene_82355)
