[The description below was written by a language model from this plasmid's Addgene catalogue record and pLannotate feature annotations shown in this document.]
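Description:
pGAPTrap-mtagtdTom_IRESMuro is a 13.3 kb gene-targeting (knock-in) vector built on the pGAPTrap backbone, designed to insert a fluorescent reporter cassette into the GAPDH locus of human cells, particularly pluripotent stem cells and their differentiated derivatives. The bacterial portion resembles a pBluescript-type phagemid. It carries an ampicillin resistance gene with its own promoter, a high-copy ColE1/pUC origin, an f1 origin, lac promoter/operator and lacZα remnants, and flanking T3 and T7 promoters.

The payload lies between two stretches of genomic sequence that appear to serve as homology arms. The upstream arm contains a region annotated as GAPDH coding sequence; the annotation tool matched it to a non-human orthologue, although the record states that the human locus is targeted. The downstream region carries scattered fragmentary hits to human proteins such as IFFO1, which are more likely matches within flanking genomic DNA than functional genes. According to the record, the 2.7 kb synthetic insert is joined to the C terminus of GAPDH through a 2A sequence, which is not itself annotated in the feature table. The reporter is therefore co-translated with GAPDH and released as a separate protein. The reporter is tdTomato, a bright orange-red tandem-dimer fluorescent protein. About 250 bp of unannotated sequence precedes it and presumably includes the 2A and the "mtag" element, whose nature the record does not define. An EMCV IRES follows and drives translation of the puromycin N-acetyltransferase gene, called "Muro" by the depositor.

No separate mammalian promoter is annotated for the cassette. Expression of both the reporter and the resistance marker therefore appears to depend on correct integration into the constitutively active GAPDH gene, which would enrich for targeted clones and give stable, widespread tdTomato labelling.
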