Features (pLannotate 1.2.2; 22 found; start..end, strand, type, name):
     24..128     +  promoter       AmpR promoter: bla
    129..989     +  CDS            AmpR: β-lactamase; bla; confers resistance to ampicillin, carbenicillin, and related antibiotics
   1160..1748    +  rep_origin     ori: high-copy-number ColE1/pMB1/pBR322/pUC origin of replication
   1931..2023    +  CDS            lacI (fragment): lac repressor; lacI; The lac repressor binds to the lac operator to inhibit transcription in E. coli. This inhibition can be relieved by adding lactose or isopropyl-β-D-thiogalactopyranoside (IPTG).
   2036..2057    +  protein_bind   CAP binding site: CAP binding activates transcription in the presence of cAMP. E. coli catabolite activator protein
   2072..2102    +  promoter       lac promoter: promoter for the E. coli lac operon
   2106..2128    +  protein_bind   lac operator (fragment): The lac repressor binds to the lac operator to inhibit transcription in E. coli. This inhibition can be relieved by adding lactose or isopropyl-β-D-thiogalactopyranoside (IPTG). lac repressor encoded by lacI
   2171..2189    +  promoter       T3 promoter: promoter for bacteriophage T3 RNA polymerase
   3878..5383    +  CDS            G3P_JACOR: Experimental evidence at protein level: Swiss-Prot protein existence level 1. Has both glyceraldehyde-3-phosphate dehydrogenase and nitrosylase activities, thereby playing a role in glycolysis and nuclear functions, respectively. Glyceraldehyde-3-phosphate dehydrogenase is a key enzyme in glycolysis that catalyzes the first step of the pathway by converting D-glyceraldehyde 3-phosphate (G3P) into 3-phospho-D-glyceroyl phosphate (By similarity). Modulates the organization and assembly of the cytoskeleton. Facilitates the CHP1- dependent microtubule and membrane associations through its ability
   5635..7062    +  CDS            tdTomato: tdTomato is a basic (constitutively fluorescent) orange fluorescent protein published in 2004, derived from Discosoma sp.. It is reported to be a somewhat slowly-maturing tandem dimer with low acid sensitivity.
   7066..7083    +  misc_feature   MCS (fragment): pBluescript multiple cloning site
   7100..7123    +  misc_feature   IRES (fragment): internal ribosome entry site (IRES) of the encephalomyocarditis virus (EMCV)
   7143..7729    +  misc_feature   IRES2: internal ribosome entry site (IRES) of the encephalomyocarditis virus (EMCV)
   7748..8344    +  CDS            pac: PUAC_STRAD - Protein predicted: Swiss-Prot protein existence level 4. Detoxification of puromycin. From Streptomyces alboniger.
   9370..9621    -  CDS            GVQW1 (fragment): GVQW1_HUMAN - Also known as TIGD1L2. Experimental evidence at transcript level: Swiss-Prot protein existence level 2. From Homo sapiens (Human).
  10669..10773   -  CDS            IFFO1 (fragment): IFFO1_HUMAN - Also known as IFFO. Experimental evidence at protein level: Swiss-Prot protein existence level 1. Nuclear matrix protein involved in the immobilization of broken DNA ends and the suppression of chromosome translocation during DNA double-strand breaks (DSBs) (PubMed:31548606). Interacts with the nuclear lamina component LMNA, resulting in the formation of a nucleoskeleton that relocalizes to the DSB sites in a XRCC4-dependent manner and promotes the immobilization of the broken ends, thereby preventing chromosome translocation (PubMed:31548606). Acts as a scaffold that allows the
  10979..11053   -  CDS            GVQW1 (fragment): GVQW1_HUMAN - Also known as TIGD1L2. Experimental evidence at transcript level: Swiss-Prot protein existence level 2. From Homo sapiens (Human).
  11055..11147   -  CDS            C9orf85 (fragment): CI085_HUMAN - Experimental evidence at protein level: Swiss-Prot protein existence level 1. From Homo sapiens (Human).
  11619..11828   -  CDS            IFFO1 (fragment): IFFO1_HUMAN - Also known as IFFO. Experimental evidence at protein level: Swiss-Prot protein existence level 1. Nuclear matrix protein involved in the immobilization of broken DNA ends and the suppression of chromosome translocation during DNA double-strand breaks (DSBs) (PubMed:31548606). Interacts with the nuclear lamina component LMNA, resulting in the formation of a nucleoskeleton that relocalizes to the DSB sites in a XRCC4-dependent manner and promotes the immobilization of the broken ends, thereby preventing chromosome translocation (PubMed:31548606). Acts as a scaffold that allows the
  12653..12671   -  promoter       T7 promoter: promoter for bacteriophage T7 RNA polymerase
  12679..12834   +  CDS            lacZα (fragment): LacZα fragment of β-galactosidase; lacZ fragment
  12865..13293   -  rep_origin     f1 ori (sequence partly withheld): f1 bacteriophage origin of replication; arrow indicates direction of (+) strand synthesis
>Addgene plasmid #82355 | pGAPTrap-mtagtdTom_IRESMuro | depositor full sequence | sequence record 156569 | Complete plasmid
GTGGCACTTTTCGGGGAAATGTGCGCGGAACCCCTATTTGTTTATTTTTCTAAATACATTCAAATATGTA
TCCGCTCATGAGACAATAACCCTGATAAATGCTTCAATAATATTGAAAAAGGAAGAGTATGAGTATTCAA
CATTTCCGTGTCGCCCTTATTCCCTTTTTTGCGGCATTTTGCCTTCCTGTTTTTGCTCACCCAGAAACGC
TGGTGAAAGTAAAAGATGCTGAAGATCAGTTGGGTGCACGAGTGGGTTACATCGAACTGGATCTCAACAG
CGGTAAGATCCTTGAGAGTTTTCGCCCCGAAGAACGTTTTCCAATGATGAGCACTTTTAAAGTTCTGCTA
TGTGGCGCGGTATTATCCCGTATTGACGCCGGGCAAGAGCAACTCGGTCGCCGCATACACTATTCTCAGA
ATGACTTGGTTGAGTACTCACCAGTCACAGAAAAGCATCTTACGGATGGCATGACAGTAAGAGAATTATG
CAGTGCTGCCATAACCATGAGTGATAACACTGCGGCCAACTTACTTCTGACAACGATCGGAGGACCGAAG
GAGCTAACCGCTTTTTTGCACAACATGGGGGATCATGTAACTCGCCTTGATCGTTGGGAACCGGAGCTGA
ATGAAGCCATACCAAACGACGAGCGTGACACCACGATGCCTGTAGCAATGGCAACAACGTTGCGCAAACT
ATTAACTGGCGAACTACTTACTCTAGCTTCCCGGCAACAATTAATAGACTGGATGGAGGCGGATAAAGTT
GCAGGACCACTTCTGCGCTCGGCCCTTCCGGCTGGCTGGTTTATTGCTGATAAATCTGGAGCCGGTGAGC
GTGGGTCTCGCGGTATCATTGCAGCACTGGGGCCAGATGGTAAGCCCTCCCGTATCGTAGTTATCTACAC
GACGGGGAGTCAGGCAACTATGGATGAACGAAATAGACAGATCGCTGAGATAGGTGCCTCACTGATTAAG
CATTGGTAACTGTCAGACCAAGTTTACTCATATATACTTTAGATTGATTTAAAACTTCATTTTTAATTTA
AAAGGATCTAGGTGAAGATCCTTTTTGATAATCTCATGACCAAAATCCCTTAACGTGAGTTTTCGTTCCA
CTGAGCGTCAGACCCCGTAGAAAAGATCAAAGGATCTTCTTGAGATCCTTTTTTTCTGCGCGTAATCTGC
TGCTTGCAAACAAAAAAACCACCGCTACCAGCGGTGGTTTGTTTGCCGGATCAAGAGCTACCAACTCTTT
TTCCGAAGGTAACTGGCTTCAGCAGAGCGCAGATACCAAATACTGTCCTTCTAGTGTAGCCGTAGTTAGG
CCACCACTTCAAGAACTCTGTAGCACCGCCTACATACCTCGCTCTGCTAATCCTGTTACCAGTGGCTGCT
GCCAGTGGCGATAAGTCGTGTCTTACCGGGTTGGACTCAAGACGATAGTTACCGGATAAGGCGCAGCGGT
CGGGCTGAACGGGGGGTTCGTGCACACAGCCCAGCTTGGAGCGAACGACCTACACCGAACTGAGATACCT
ACAGCGTGAGCTATGAGAAAGCGCCACGCTTCCCGAAGGGAGAAAGGCGGACAGGTATCCGGTAAGCGGC
AGGGTCGGAACAGGAGAGCGCACGAGGGAGCTTCCAGGGGGAAACGCCTGGTATCTTTATAGTCCTGTCG
GGTTTCGCCACCTCTGACTTGAGCGTCGATTTTTGTGATGCTCGTCAGGGGGGCGGAGCCTATGGAAAAA
CGCCAGCAACGCGGCCTTTTTACGGTTCCTGGCCTTTTGCTGGCCTTTTGCTCACATGTTCTTTCCTGCG
TTATCCCCTGATTCTGTGGATAACCGTATTACCGCCTTTGAGTGAGCTGATACCGCTCGCCGCAGCCGAA
CGACCGAGCGCAGCGAGTCAGTGAGCGAGGAAGCGGAAGAGCGCCCAATACGCAAACCGCCTCTCCCCGC
GCGTTGGCCGATTCATTAATGCAGCTGGCACGACAGGTTTCCCGACTGGAAAGCGGGCAGTGAGCGCAAC
GCAATTAATGTGAGTTAGCTCACTCATTAGGCACCCCAGGCTTTACACTTTATGCTTCCGGCTCGTATGT
TGTGTGGAATTGTGAGCGGATAACAATTTCACACAGGAAACAGCTATGACCATGATTACGCCAAGCGCGC
AATTAACCCTCACTAAAGGGAACAAAAGCTGGTACGTTAATTAAAATGGGGAAGGTGAAGGTCGGAGTCA
ACGGGTGAGTTCGCGGGTGGCTGGGGGGCCCTGGGCTGCGACCGCCCCCGAACCGCGTCTACGAGCCTTG
CGGGCTCCGGGTCTTTGCAGTCGTATGGGGGCAGGGTAGCTGTTCCCCGCAAGGAGAGCTCAAGGTCAGC
GCTCGGACCTGGCGGAGCCCCGCACCCAGGCTGTGGCGCCCTGTGCAGCTCCGCCCTTGCGGCGCCATCT
GCCCGGAGCCTCCTTCCCCTAGTCCCCAGAAACAGGAGGTCCCTACTCCCGCCCGAGATCCCGACCCGGA
CCCCTAGGTGGGGGACGCTTTCTTTCCTTTCGCGCTCTGCGGGGTCACGTGTCGCAGAGGAGCCCCTCCC
CCACGGCCTCCGGCACCGCAGGCCCCGGGATGCTAGTGCGCAGCGGGTGCATCCCTGTCCGGATGCTGCG
CCTGCGGTAGAGCGGCCGCCATGTTGCAACCGGGAAGGAAATGAATGGGCAGCCGTTAGGAAAGCCTGCC
GGTGACTAACCCTGCGCTCCTGCCTCGATGGGTGGAGTCGCGTGTGGCGGGGAAGTCAGGTGGAGCGAGG
CTAGCTGGCCCGATTTCTCCTCCGGGTGATGCTTTTCCTAGATTATTCTCTGGTAAATCAAAGAAGTGGG
TTTATGGAGGTCCTCTTGTGTCCCCTCCCCGCAGAGGTGTGGTGGCTGTGGCATGGTGCCAAGCCGGGAG
AAGCTGAGTCATGGGTAGTTGGAAAAGGACATTTCCACCGCAAAATGGCCCCTCTGGTGGTGGCCCCTTC
CTGCAGCGCCGGCTCACCTCACGGCCCCGCCCTTCCCCTGCCAGCCTAGCGTTGACCCGACCCCAAAGGC
CAGGCTGTAAATGTCACCGGGAGGATTGGGTGTCTGGGCGCCTCGGGGAACCTGCCCTTCTCCCCATTCC
GTCTTCCGGAAACCAGATCTCCCACCGCACCCTGGTCTGAGGTTAAATATAGCTGCTGACCTTTCTGTAG
CTGGGGGCCTGGGCTGGGGCTCTCTCCCATCCCTTCTCCCCACACACATGCACTTACCTGTGCTCCCACT
CCTGATTTCTGGAAAAGAGCTAGGAAGGACAGGCAACTTGGCAAATCAAAGCCCTGGGACTAGGGGGTTA
AAATACAGCTTCCCCTCTTCCCACCCGCCCCAGTCTCTGTCCCTTTTGTAGGAGGGACTTAGAGAAGGGG
TGGGCTTGCCCTGTCCAGTTAATTTCTGACCTTTACTCCTGCCCTTTGAGTTTGATGATGCTGAGTGTAC
AAGCGTTTTCTCCCTAAAGGGTGCAGCTGAGCTAGGCAGCAGCAAGCATTCCTGGGGTGGCATAGTGGGG
TGGTGAATACCATGTACAAAGCTTGTGCCCAGACTGTGGGTGGCAGTGCCCCACATGGCCGCTTCTCCTG
GAAGGGCTTCGTATGACTGGGGGTGTTGGGCAGCCCTGGAGCCTTCAGTTGCAGCCATGCCTTAAGCCAG
GCCAGCCTGGCAGGGAAGCTCAAGGGAGATAAAATTCAACCTCTTGGGCCCTCCTGGGGGTAAGGAGATG
CTGCATTCGCCCTCTTAATGGGGAGGTGGCCTAGGGCTGCTCACATATTCTGGAGGAGCCTCCCCTCCTC
ATGCCTTCTTGCCTCTTGTCTCTTAGATTTGGTCGTATTGGGCGCCTGGTCACCAGGGCTGCTTTTAACT
CTGGTAAAGTGGATATTGTTGCCATCAATGACCCCTTCATTGACCTCAACTACATGGTGAGTGCTACATG
GTGAGCCCCAAAGCTGGTGTGGGAGGAGCCACCTGGCTGATGGGCAGCCCCTTCATACCCTCACGTATTC
CCCCAGGTTTACATGTTCCAATATGATTCCACCCATGGCAAATTCCATGGCACCGTCAAGGCTGAGAACG
GGAAGCTTGTCATCAATGGAAATCCCATCACCATCTTCCAGGAGTGAGTGGAAGACAGAATGGAAGAAAT
GTGCTTTGGGGAGGCAACTAGGATGGTGTGGCTCCCTTGGGTATATGGTAACCTTGTGTCCCTCAATATG
GTCCTGTCCCCATCTCCCCCCCACCCCCATAGGCGAGATCCCTCCAAAATCAAGTGGGGCGATGCTGGCG
CTGAGTACGTCGTGGAGTCCACTGGCGTCTTCACCACCATGGAGAAGGCTGGGGTGAGTGCAGGAGGGCC
CGCGGGAGGGGAAGCTGACTCAGCCCTGCAAAGGCAGGACCCGGGTTCATAACTGTCTGCTTCTCTGCTG
TAGGCTCATTTGCAGGGGGGAGCCAAAAGGGTCATCATCTCTGCCCCCTCTGCTGATGCCCCCATGTTCG
TCATGGGTGTGAACCATGAGAAGTATGACAACAGCCTCAAGATCATCAGGTGAGGAAGGCAGGGCCCGTG
GAGAAGCGGCCAGCCTGGCACCCTATGGACACGCTCCCCTGACTTGCGCCCCGCTCCCTCTTTCTTTGCA
GCAATGCCTCCTGCACCACCAACTGCTTAGCACCCCTGGCCAAGGTCATCCATGACAACTTTGGTATCGT
GGAAGGACTCATGGTATGAGAGCTGGGGAATGGGACTGAGGCTCCCACCTTTCTCATCCAAGACTGGCTC
CTCCCTGCCGGGGCTGCGTGCAACCCTGGGGTTGGGGGTTCTGGGGACTGGCTTTCCCATAATTTCCTTT
CAAGGTGGGGAGGGAGGTAGAGGGGTGATGTGGGGAGTACGCTGCAGGGCCTCACTCCTTTTGCAGACCA
CAGTCCATGCCATCACTGCCACCCAGAAGACTGTGGATGGCCCCTCCGGGAAACTGTGGCGTGATGGCCG
CGGGGCTCTCCAGAACATCATCCCTGCCTCTACTGGCGCTGCCAAGGCTGTGGGCAAGGTCATCCCTGAG
CTGAACGGGAAGCTCACTGGCATGGCCTTCCGTGTCCCCACTGCCAACGTGTCAGTGGTGGACCTGACCT
GCCGTCTAGAAAAACCTGCCAAATATGATGACATCAAGAAGGTGGTGAAGCAGGCGTCGGAGGGCCCCCT
CAAGGGCATCCTGGGCTACACTGAGCACCAGGTGGTCTCCTCTGACTTCAACAGCGACACCCACTCCTCC
ACCTTTGACGCTGGGGCTGGCATTGCCCTCAACGACCACTTTGTCAAGCTCATTTCCTGGTATGTGGCTG
GGGCCAGAGACTGGCTCTTAAAAAGTGCAGGGTCTGGCGCCCTCTGGTGGCTGGCTCAGAAAAAGGGCCC
TGACAACTCTTTTCATCTTCTAGGTATGACAACGAATTTGGCTACAGCAACAGGGTGGTGGACCTCATGG
CCCACATGGCCTCCAAGGAGGGAATGGCGCGTGGCGGCGGGTCCGGAGGAGAGGGCAGAGGAAGTCTTCT
AACATGCGGTGACGTGGAGGAGAATCCTGGCCCGATGGTGAGCAAGGGCGAGGAGGTCATCAAAGAGTTC
ATGCGCTTCAAGGTGCGCATGGAGGGCTCCATGAACGGCCACGAGTTCGAGATCGAGGGCGAGGGCGAGG
GCCGCCCCTACGAGGGCACCCAGACCGCCAAGCTGAAGGTGACCAAGGGCGGCCCCCTGCCCTTCGCCTG
GGACATCCTGTCCCCCCAGTTCATGTACGGCTCCAAGGCGTACGTGAAGCACCCCGCCGACATCCCCGAT
TACAAGAAGCTGTCCTTCCCCGAGGGCTTCAAGTGGGAGCGCGTGATGAACTTCGAGGACGGCGGTCTGG
TGACCGTGACCCAGGACTCCTCCCTGCAGGACGGCACGCTGATCTACAAGGTGAAGATGCGCGGCACCAA
CTTCCCCCCCGACGGCCCCGTAATGCAGAAGAAGACCATGGGCTGGGAGGCCTCCACCGAGCGCCTGTAC
CCCCGCGACGGCGTGCTGAAGGGCGAGATCCACCAGGCCCTGAAGCTGAAGGACGGCGGCCACTACCTGG
TGGAGTTCAAGACCATCTACATGGCCAAGAAGCCCGTGCAACTGCCCGGCTACTACTACGTGGACACCAA
GCTGGACATCACCTCCCACAACGAGGACTACACCATCGTGGAACAGTACGAGCGCTCCGAGGGCCGCCAC
CACCTGTTCCTGGGGCATGGCACCGGCAGCACCGGCAGCGGCAGCTCCGGCACCGCCTCCTCCGAGGACA
ACAACATGGCCGTCATCAAAGAGTTCATGCGCTTCAAGGTGCGCATGGAGGGCTCCATGAACGGCCACGA
GTTCGAGATCGAGGGCGAGGGCGAGGGCCGCCCCTACGAGGGCACCCAGACCGCCAAGCTGAAGGTGACC
AAGGGCGGCCCCCTGCCCTTCGCCTGGGACATCCTGTCCCCCCAGTTCATGTACGGCTCCAAGGCGTACG
TGAAGCACCCCGCCGACATCCCCGATTACAAGAAGCTGTCCTTCCCCGAGGGCTTCAAGTGGGAGCGCGT
GATGAACTTCGAGGACGGCGGTCTGGTGACCGTGACCCAGGACTCCTCCCTGCAGGACGGCACGCTGATC
TACAAGGTGAAGATGCGCGGCACCAACTTCCCCCCCGACGGCCCCGTAATGCAGAAGAAGACCATGGGCT
GGGAGGCCTCCACCGAGCGCCTGTACCCCCGCGACGGCGTGCTGAAGGGCGAGATCCACCAGGCCCTGAA
GCTGAAGGACGGCGGCCACTACCTGGTGGAGTTCAAGACCATCTACATGGCCAAGAAGCCCGTGCAACTG
CCCGGCTACTACTACGTGGACACCAAGCTGGACATCACCTCCCACAACGAGGACTACACCATCGTGGAAC
AGTACGAGCGCTCCGAGGGCCGCCACCACCTGTTCCTGTACGGCATGGACGAGCTGTACAAGTAAGAATT
CGATATCAAGCTTCAAGTCGACGGATCCGCCCCTCTCCCTCCCCCCCCCCTAATGACAAGTCGACGGATC
CGCCCCTCTCCCTCCCCCCCCCCTAACGTTACTGGCCGAAGCCGCTTGGAATAAGGCCGGTGTGCGTTTG
TCTATATGTTATTTTCCACCATATTGCCGTCTTTTGGCAATGTGAGGGCCCGGAAACCTGGCCCTGTCTT
CTTGACGAGCATTCCTAGGGGTCTTTCCCCTCTCGCCAAAGGAATGCAAGGTCTGTTGAATGTCGTGAAG
GAAGCAGTTCCTCTGGAAGCTTCTTGAAGACAAACAACGTCTGTAGCGACCCTTTGCAGGCAGCGGAACC
CCCCACCTGGCGACAGGTGCCTCTGCGGCCAAAAGCCACGTGTATAAGATACACCTGCAAAGGCGGCACA
ACCCCAGTGCCACGTTGTGAGTTGGATAGTTGTGGAAAGAGTCAAATGGCTCTCCTCAAGCGTATTCAAC
AAGGGGCTGAAGGATGCCCAGAAGGTACCCCATTGTATGGGATCTGATCTGGGGCCTCGGTACACATGCT
TTACATGTGTTTAGTCGAGGTTAAAAAAACGTCTAGGCCCCCCGAACCACGGGGACGTGGTTTTCCTTTG
AAAAACACGATGATAATATGGCCACAACCATGGCGCGTATGGCAAGACTGACCGAATACAAGCCTACCGT
GAGACTGGCAACAAGAGATGATGTCCCAAGAGCCGTGCGAACCCTGGCAGCAGCATTCGCAGACTACCCA
GCCACAAGACACACTGTGGACCCCGATAGGCATATCGAGAGAGTGACCGAGCTGCAGGAACTGTTTCTGA
CACGGGTGGGCCTGGATATTGGAAAGGTCTGGGTGGCAGATGATGGGGCTGCTGTGGCCGTCTGGACAAC
CCCAGAGTCTGTGGAAGCTGGAGCTGTCTTCGCTGAGATCGGCCCTCGAATGGCAGAACTGTCTGGCTCC
AGGCTGGCAGCACAGCAGCAGATGGAGGGACTGCTGGCACCACACAGACCTAAGGAACCAGCTTGGTTCC
TGGCAACTGTGGGGGTCTCTCCCGACCATCAGGGCAAAGGACTGGGGAGTGCCGTGGTCCTGCCTGGAGT
GGAGGCTGCAGAAAGAGCTGGAGTCCCAGCTTTTCTGGAGACATCTGCCCCCCGGAACCTGCCTTTCTAT
GAACGCCTGGGCTTTACTGTGACCGCTGACGTGGAGGTGCCCGAAGGCCCCCGAACTTGGTGCATGACCC
GAAAGCCAGGAGCATAAATCTAGAGGCGCGCCATCGATAAGCTTAGATCGAGCACAAGAGGAAGAGAGAG
ACCCTCACTGCTGGGGAGTCCCTGCCACACTCAGTCCCCCACCACACTGAATCTCCCCTCCTCACAGTTG
CCATGTAGACCCCTTGAAGAGGGGAGGGGCCTAGGGAGCCGCACCTTGTCATGTACCATCAATAAAGTAC
CCTGTGCTCAACCAGTTACTTGTCCTGTCTTATTCTAGGGTCTGGGGCAGAGGGGAGGGAAGCTGGGCTT
GTGTCAAGGTGAGACATTCTTGCTGGGGAGGGACCTGGTATGTTCTCCTCAGACTGAGGGTAGGGCCTCC
AAACAGCCTTGCTTGCTTCGAGAACCATTTGCTTCCCGCTCAGACGTCTTGAGTGCTACAGGAAGCTGGC
ACCACTACTTCAGAGAACAAGGCCTTTTCCTCTCCTCGCTCCAGTCCTAGGCTATCTGCTGTTGGCCAAA
CATGGAAGAAGCTATTCTGTGGGCAGCCCCAGGGAGGCTGACAGGTGGAGGAAGTCAGGGCTCGCACTGG
GCTCTGACGCTGACTGGTTAGTGGAGCTCAGCCTGGAGCTGAGCTGCAGCGGGCAATTCCAGCTTGGCCT
CCGCAGCTGTGAGGTCTTGAGCACGTGCTCTATTGCTTTCTGTGCCCTCGTGTCTTATCTGAGGACATCG
TGGCCAGCCCCTAAGGTCTTCAAGCAGGATTCATCTAGGTAAACCAAGTACCTAAAACCATGCCCAAGGC
GGTAAGGACTATATAATGTTTAAAAATCGGTAAAAATGCCCACCTCGCATAGTTTTGAGGAAGATGAACT
GAGATGTGTCAGGGTGACTTATTTCCATCATCGTCCTTAGGGGAACTTGGGTAGGGGCAAGGCGTGTAGC
TGGGACCTAGGTCCAGACCCCTGGCTCTGCCACTGAACGGCTCAGTTGCTTTGGGCAGTTACTCCCGGGC
CTCACTTTGCACGTGTGCTTACCTAGTGGAGACAAAAGTACATACCTCGGTAGAGCGCGCACGCCTGTAA
CCCCAGCACTTTGGGAGGCCAAGGTGGGTGTATCACCTGAGGTCAGGAGTTTGAGACCAGCCTGGCCAAC
ATGGTGAAACTCCGTCTCTACTAAAATTACAAAAATCAGCCAGGCTTCATGGCACATGCCTATAGTCCCA
GCTACAGGCATGCTGAAGCAGGAGAATCGCTTGCACCCCGGAGGCAGAGGCTGCAGTGAGCTGAGACCAC
ACCACTGCACTCCAGCCTAGGCAACAGAGTATGAGACTCCATCTCAAAAAAAAAAAAAGTACCTACCTCA
GAGTTCAAACTAGTGAATATTAGGAAGTGCTTGAGACAGTGACACCAAAGTGCACAATAAATACTCGCCA
GTTTCATTATTATTAAAGAATCCATTTGAATGTCAGCTCAACACAGCCTCCTATACCGAGGCATTGTGAA
CCGCATCTCCCCAGCTTCTCCAGGCTTTTCCAAGAATCAGGGACACTGTAGCCTGTTGGTCTCAGTGTAT
GACAGACACGGAGGAAGCACATCTTTAGCTGATACTTAAACAGAGACCCTGAGCGCACATACACCCGCGC
ACACATGCATGGAGCTTCACCTTCTCTGTCATTCTGCAGTGACCAGGAGAGCAAGAGCTCCCACCTCCCT
TCAAAACACTGTGCCCATCCCGGGCACTAAGGCCTCTTTAAAGCACGGCACCTCCACGAGGGAGGGCCAC
AGCCACATACACTCCACCTGGCAGGTGGACAGCGTGAGCACGTGGACCATAGCAGGGACAAGGTGCCCCG
GCCAGCCCCAACGCCCTCTGCCGCTGACAGGGACAGAAGCCCTCTCCAGCTGCGTGTGCTGCAGAGGCCA
TGCGTAGCCTCCAGCTGCATTCTATTCCACTCCAGTGCCTGGGCCAGTTAGCACCAGTGTGGAAGACAGT
GAGCTGGCTCCGGACAACAGGGATGGAGGAAAGGTCCCACATTCACATTCCTGATACGTGGACAAGGTGA
GGGGCCGCAATCGCTCTGGCAGCATTTTAAAGATGGGGAAGTAGCAGACACCCACGCGTGAAGGCAGGAG
AGCCCCAACTGTGGTGGAAATGGCCCCAGAATGGTAGGGCCAAGCCTAGCTCCAGACACCCCAGAGCCCT
GGAGAAGCCAAGACTGAGGGAGAAAGCCTGAGGGAGGAGCGCCCCAGTCCCCAGGGACCGGCCTGGTGCA
GAGCTGCAGCTGATGTTCCCCTCTGTGCAGCCCCACCCTCTGCCTCGCTGAGCTCCCTGCTGCGAGGGCC
TCGGGTGCAAGGGGGAGGCAGGTCTCTATCTCATGGAGCTGTCAGATGAGACATCGCGATCGGAGTCCTC
AGCCTCGCTTGGCGGCGGCGGCGGGTCGCTAAGCGGGACCGCAGTGAAAGCAGGAGACTTTCTAGAAAAA
AACACCAGTTGTCAACCTTGGGGCAGGCAGGAATCCTGAAGACGGACGGCACTCCTCCTCCTGCTGCCTC
ACCCTCTGGCAGCCCGTGAGAAGTACCGGAAGCGAGGGCGGGGCCGCGGGATGGCGAGGGAGCGGCAGGG
ACTGAACTCTCTCCAAACCCACCCTGACAGGGAAATGGGCCCCGCCTGTGTCTTGGGAACTCAGAGGCTG
AGGTCAGGCATGATGGCTCACGCCTGTAATTCCAGCACTTTGGGAGGCAGAGGCGGGTGGATCACGACGT
CAGGAGTTCAAGGCAAGCCTGGCCAACATGGTGAAACCCCATCTCTACTAAAAATGCAAAAATTAGCCAG
GTGTGGTGGCGGGCGCCTTGGAGGCTGAGGCAAGATAATCACTTGAACCTGGGAGGCGGAGGTTGTAGTG
AGCCAAAAAAAAAAAAAAAAGAAATAGCTGAAGTCACAGTAGGAGAGAAGCTGCTGAGCCTCCAGCACCC
TGACTCTAGGGCCTTGGCTTTATGTCTATCTGCAGTATTTTTGTGATTTTTAAAAATTCACTTTCTTGTT
GCGGTGTAACTTACACAGGGTCAAATGCACAAATCATGGCCCTGACTTTAGATAAAAATCTGCCCCCACA
ACCCTTCTGTTCCTTGCCAGTTTTTAAACTGCCTCTAACCAGGGGAACCACCAGAGCTGGTGGCCTTGGG
AGGTTTCAGCCCTCCCGTCATGAATGGACATAGCTCATCCAACTGCCAAGGGAGAGAGCTGTGGGTCTGG
GCCAGCCCCACCAGGTAACTCCCAAAGGGCAGCCCCACAGCAAGATGTGACCCAGTCATTGCCTGAGGGT
CTCTGGGGCTGTGTTCCAACCTTTCTCCCCGCTGTGTCCCCCTGGAAGGCCCCATGCCCAGGGGAGGCGC
CTACCGGTCTCCAGACTGGGTGATGAGCCGGCGGCAGGTCTCCATCTGCACGTCCAGGCCGCGCTTCATG
CTGCACATCTCCATGTACTCGTGCAGGTGCCGGTTCATGTCGTTCTTGGCCGTGGCCAACTCCAGCTGTG
GTGGGGCAGGCAGGGCCATCGGGGTTAACAGGTGGCGTTCACAGCGCCTCTGTTGCCCCCGCCAGGAGGC
CAACACGCCAAGAGCAGTGGCTGGGCCGGGGGCCCAGGCAGCCATTACTGAAGGCTCAGATTTTAAAATA
AACCAGACCAAGGCAGAAGGCAGCGAATACACCATTGTTTCCTCTGCTTTTCCTGGAAATCTTTGCCTAT
GGAGGAATGCAAAGGTACTGCTGCAGGCTGTGTTCTTTTAAGACTGATAAGAGTGGTGAGGAAAGTCAGT
GTGGGCGGGATGGAGCAGATCCACAGGCTCCCAGGGCCACACAGGTTCCTATGGGGCCCGGCTCACCCCT
CATCCCCTGTACTGCGCTGGTCCTGGGCTGTCCCCTCACTGCACTGTGAGCTCCCGTAAGGGTTAGCGAC
AGGTTTTCCTCATCCTGGCAGACCCAGACCTCGAAGGGAATTAACTCTCTCTGTGACCCGTGGCATACAA
GCCTGGCTAACTGCTGAAAGGGGCCCAATCCTCTTACCATTCTCTCCTTATCACTTTATTTTCTCACCTA
AAAGCCATTTTCAGACACTAAAAGGAAGACTCCCATATTGGAGGTGCCATTGATTCTGAGACCTGTCCTG
ATTTCAGAAATGTCACACGTGGAAAACACGGGGCTCAGAATCAAAGAAATCCGGTCTCCCTCCCCGGGCC
CATTCTGCAGCCCACACTCTGAGGCAGGCGGAGAGGCAGGGCCCAGGCAGCACAAACTCAGTGCCAGGGA
CAGTCGATTAATTAAGCGATCGCAGGCCGCCCGCGGTGGAGCTCCAATTCGCCCTATAGTGAGTCGTATT
ACGCGCGCTCACTGGCCGTCGTTTTACAACGTCGTGACTGGGAAAACCCTGGCGTTACCCAACTTAATCG
CCTTGCAGCACATCCCCCTTTCGCCAGCTGGCGTAATAGCGAAGAGGCCCGCACCGATCGCCCTTCCCAA
CAGTTGCGCAGCCTGAATGGCGAATGGAAATTGTAAGCGTTAATATTTTGTTAAAATTCGCGTTAAATTT
TTGTTAAATCAGCTCATTTTTTAACCAATAGGCCGAAATCGGCAAAATCCCTTATAAATCAAAAGAATAG
ACCGAGATAGGGT
[37 nt withheld, positions 12964-13000]
AAAGAACGTGGACTCCAACGTCAAAGG
[49 nt withheld, positions 13028-13076]
T
[91 nt withheld, positions 13078-13168]
G
[124 nt withheld, positions 13170-13293]
CAG
