>Addgene plasmid #82355 | pGAPTrap-mtagtdTom_IRESMuro | addgene partial sequence | sequence record 161189 | IRES-F 5'-TGGCTCTCCTCAAGCGTATT-3'
GTACCCCATTGTATGGGATCTGATCTGGGGCCTCGGTACACATGCTTTACATGTGTTTAGTCGAGGTTAA
AAAAACGTCTAGGCCCCCCGAACCACGGGGACGTGGTTTTCCTTTGAAAAACACGATGATAATATGGCCA
CAACCATGGCGCGTATGGCAAGACTGACCGAATACAAGCCTACCGTGAGACTGGCAACAAGAGATGATGT
CCCAAGAGCCGTGCGAACCCTGGCAGCAGCATTCGCAGACTACCCAGCCACAAGACACACTGTGGACCCC
GATAGGCATATCGAGAGAGTGACCGAGCTGCAGGAACTGTTTCTGACACGGGTGGGCCTGGATATTGGAA
AGGTCTGGGTGGCAGATGATGGGGCTGCTGTGGCCGTCTGGACAACCCCAGAGTCTGTGGAAGCTGGAGC
TGTCTTCGCTGAGATCGGCCCTCGAATGGCAGAACTGTCTGGCTCCAGGCTGGCAGCACAGCAGCAGATG
GAGGGACTGCTGGCACCACACAGACCTAAGGAACCAGCTTGGTTCCTGGCAACTGTGGGGGTCTCTCCCG
ACCATCAGGGCAAAGGACTGGGGAGTGCCGTGGTCCTGCCTGGAGTGGAGGCTGCAGAAAGAGCTGGAGT
CCCAGCTTTTCTGGAGACATCTGCCCCCCGGAACCTGCCTTTCTATGAACGCCTGGGCTTTACTGTGACC
GCTGACGTGGAGGTGCCCGAAGGCCCCCGAACTTGGTGCATGACCCGAAAGCCAGGAGCATAAATCTAGA
CGCGTATCGATAAGCTTAGATCGAGCACAAGAGGAAGAGAGAGACCCTCACTGCTGGGGAGTCCCTGCCA
CACTCAGTCCCCCACCACACTGAATCTCCCCTCCTCACAGTTGCCATGTAGACCC
