>Addgene plasmid #82355 | pGAPTrap-mtagtdTom_IRESMuro | addgene partial sequence | sequence record 161190 | tdTomato-Rev 5'-tctttgatgacggccatgt-3'
CTGCCGCTGCCGGTGCTGCCGGTGCCATGCCCCAGGAACAGGTGGTGGCGGCCCTCGGAGCGCTCGTACT
GTTCCACGATGGTGTAGTCCTCGTTGTGGGAGGTGATGTCCAGCTTGGTGTCCACGTAGTAGTAGCCGGG
CAGTTGCACGGGCTTCTTGGCCATGTAGATGGTCTTGAACTCCACCAGGTAGTGGCCGCCGTCCTTCAGC
TTCAGGGCCTGGTGGATCTCGCCCTTCAGCACGCCGTCGCGGGGGTACAGGCGCTCGGTGGAGGCCTCCC
AGCCCATGGTCTTCTTCTGCATTACGGGGCCGTCGGGGGGGAAGTTGGTGCCGCGCATCTTCACCTTGTA
GATCAGCGTGCCGTCCTGCAGGGAGGAGTCCTGGGTCACGGTCACCAGACCGCCGTCCTCGAAGTTCATC
ACGCGCTCCCACTTGAAGCCCTCGGGGAAGGACAGCTTCTTGTAATCGGGGATGTCGGCGGGGTGCTTCA
CGTACGCCTTGGAGCCGTACATGAACTGGGGGGACAGGATGTCCCAGGCGAAGGGCAGGGGGCCGCCCTT
GGTCACCTTCAGCTTGGCGGTCTGGGTGCCCTCGTAGGGGCGGCCCTCGCCCTCGCCCTCGATCTCGAAC
TCGTGGCCGTTCATGGAGCCCTCCATGCGCACCTTGAAGCGCATGAACTCTTTGATGACCTCCTCGCCCT
TGCTCACCATCGGGCCAGGATTCTCCTCCACGTCACCGCATGTTAGAAGACTTCCTCTGCCCTCTCCTCC
GGACCCGCCGCCACGCGCCATTCCCTCCTTGGAGGCCATGTGGGCCATGAGGTCCACCACCCTGTTGCTG
TAGCCAAATTCGTTGTCATACCTAGAAGATGAAAAGAGTTGTC
